Addgene plasmid #60683: pLXIN-Luc
Purpose: stable expresses luciferase in mammalian cells by retrovirus system
Depositing lab: Alice Wong. Depositing organization: University of Hong Kong.
Backbone
  Vector backbone: pLXIN
  Backbone manufacturer: Clontech
  Backbone size w/o insert (bp): 6100
  Total vector size (bp): 7789
  Vector type: Retroviral
  Selectable markers: G418
Growth in bacteria
  Bacterial resistance: Ampicillin, 100 μg/mL
  Growth temperature: 37°C
  Growth strain: JM109
  Copy number: High Copy
Gene/Insert
  Gene/Insert name: Firefly Luciferase
  Species: Firefly
  Insert size (bp): 1689
  GenBank ID: AAA89082
  Cloning method: Restriction Enzyme; 5′ cloning site EcoR1 (not destroyed); 3′ cloning site EcoR1 (not destroyed)
  Sequencing primers: 5′ Luciferase reverse; 3′ Luciferase forward
Terms and licenses: Academic/Nonprofit Terms; Industry Terms: Not Available to Industry
How to cite: pLXIN-Luc was a gift from Alice Wong (Addgene plasmid # 60683 ; http://n2t.net/addgene:60683 ; RRID:Addgene_60683)
