[The description below was written by a language model from this plasmid's Addgene catalogue record.]
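Description:
pLXIN-Luc is a retroviral expression vector built on the commercial pLXIN backbone (about 6.1 kb) and carrying a firefly luciferase coding sequence of roughly 1.7 kb, for a total size of about 7.8 kb. It is maintained in E. coli as a high-copy plasmid under ampicillin selection. The luciferase insert was introduced by restriction cloning using EcoRI at both ends, and both sites remain intact. Because the same enzyme flanks the insert on each side, the fragment could in principle have ligated in either direction; the record does not comment on orientation beyond listing luciferase-specific sequencing primers.

No feature table is provided, so the regulatory architecture is not documented in the record itself. The pLXIN backbone is generally known as a bicistronic retroviral design in which the 5′ LTR drives a single transcript encoding the gene of interest followed by an IRES and a neomycin resistance gene. This is consistent with the G418 selectable marker listed here, but the specific promoter, packaging signal and IRES elements are not stated for this construct. In such vectors, the plasmid is introduced into a packaging cell line that supplies the viral proteins in trans, and the resulting replication-incompetent particles integrate the LTR-flanked cassette into target cell genomes.

The stated purpose is stable luciferase expression in mammalian cells via retroviral transduction. G418 selection allows enrichment of integrated, expressing populations. Cells labelled this way are commonly used for bioluminescent readouts, although the record does not specify any particular downstream application.
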