>Addgene plasmid #60683 | pLXIN-Luc | depositor partial sequence | sequence record 97946 | pLXIN-Luc sequence 959 bps
TGCACAAACCACACACGGCATAAGATTGAGAGAGTTTTCACTGCATACGACGATTCTGTGATTTGTATTC
AGCCCATATCGTTTCATAGCTTCTGCCAACCGAACGGACATTTCGAAGTACTCAGCGTAAGTGATGTCCA
CCTCGATATGTGCATCTGTAAAAGCAATTGTTCCAGGAACCAGGGCGTATCTCTTCATAGCCTTATGCAG
TTGCTCTCCAGCGGTTCCATCTTCCAGCGGATAGAATGGCGCCGGGCCTTTCTTTATGTTTTTGGCGTCT
TCCATGGATCCGAATTCCGGCGCCTAGAGAAGGAGTGAGGGCTGGATAAAGGGAGGATCGAGGCGGGGTC
GAACGAGGAGGTTCAAGGGGGAGAGACGGGGCGGATGGAGGAAGAGGAGGCGGAGGCTTAGGGTGTACAA
AGGGCTTGACCCAGGGAGGGGGGTCAAAAGCCAAGGCTTCCCAGGTCACGATGTAGGGGACCTGGTCTGG
GTGTCCATGCGGGCCAGGTGAAAAGACCTTGATCTTAACCTGGGTGATGAGGTCTCGGTTAAAGGTGCCG
TCTCGCGGCCATCCGACGTTAAAGGTTGGCCATTCTGCAGAGCAGAAGGTAACCCAACGTCTCTTCTTGA
CATCTACCGACTGGTTGTGAGCGATCCGCTCGACATCTTTCCAGTGACCTAAGGTCAAACTTTAAGGGAG
TGGTAACAGTCTGGCCCTAATTTTCAGACAAATACAGAAAACACAGTCAGACAGAGACACACAGAACCGA
TGCTGCAGCGCTGCAAGCAGACCAGACGCGCGGCTTTCGGTTCCCAAATCGGAAAGCAAAATTTCAGACG
GAGGCGGGAACTGTTTTAGGTTCCTCGTCTCCTACCAGAACCATCATAATCCTGACCGGGGTCGGAATCC
CACATTCGAACTCCCCTTTCCTTCAGGGCCGGGGCCACAAAAAGACGCG
