>Addgene plasmid #60683 | pLXIN-Luc | addgene partial sequence | sequence record 100215 | pBABE5 5'-CTTTATCCAGCCCTCAC-3'
GGATCCATGGAAGACGCCAAAAACATAAAGAAAGGCCCGGCGCCATTCTATCCGCTGGAAGATGGAACCG
CTGGAGAGCAACTGCATAAGGCTATGAAGAGATACGCCCTGGTTCCTGGAACAATTGCTTTTACAGATGC
ACATATCGAGGTGGACATCACTTACGCTGAGTACTTCGAAATGTCCGTTCGGTTGGCAGAAGCTATGAAA
CGATATGGGCTGAATACAAATCACAGAATCGTCGTATGCAGTGAAAACTCTCTTCAATTCTTTATGCCGG
TGTTGGGCGCGTTATTTATCGGAGTTGCAGTTGCGCCCGCGAACGACATTTATAATGAACGTGAATTGCT
CAACAGTATGGGCATTTCGCAGCCTACCGTGGTGTTCGTTTCCAAAAAGGGGTTGCAAAAAATTTTGAAC
GTGCAAAAAAAGCTCCCAATCATCCAAAAAATTATTATCATGGATTCTAAAACGGATTACCAGGGATTTC
AGTCGATGTACACGTTCGTCACATCTCATCTACCTCCCGGTTTTAATGAATACGATTTTGTGCCAGAGTC
CTTCGATAGGGACAAGACAATTGCACTGATCATGAACTCCTCTGGATCTACTGGTCTGCCTAAAGGTGTC
GCTCTGCCTCATAGAACTGCCTGCGTGAGATTCTCGCATGCCAGAGATCCTATTTTTGGCAATCAAATCA
TTCCGGATACTGCGATTTTAGGTGTTGTTCCATTCCATCACGGTTTTGGAATGTTTACTACACTCGGATA
TTTGATATGTGGATTTCGAGTCGTCTTAATGTATAGATTTGAAGAAGAGCTGTTTCTGAGGAGCCTTCAG
GATTACAAGATTCAAAGTGCGCTGCTGGTGCCAACCCTATTCTCCTTCTTCGCCAAAAGCACTCTGATTG
A
